Addgene plasmid #105431: pJOG587
Purpose: Synthetic biology
Depositing lab: Johannes Stuttmann. Depositing organization: Martin-Luther-Universitaet Halle-Wittenberg. Publication: Peripheral infrastructure vectors and an extended set of plant parts for the Modular Cloning system. Gantner J, Ordon J, Ilse T, Kretschmer C, Gruetzner R, Lofke C, Dagdas Y, Burstenbinder K, Marillonnet S, Stuttmann J. PLoS One. 2018 May 30;13(5):e0197185. doi: 10.1371/journal.pone.0197185. eCollection 2018. PubMed 29847550.
Backbone
  Vector backbone: pICH41264 (Engler et al., 2014)
  Vector type: Synthetic Biology
Growth in bacteria
  Bacterial resistance: Spectinomycin, 50 μg/mL
  Growth temperature: 37°C
  Growth strain: DH5alpha
  Copy number: High Copy
Gene/Insert
  Gene/Insert name: beta-glucuronidase (2 introns; no ATG-Start codon)
  Mutation: BsaI/ BpiI restriction sites removed
  Cloning method: Restriction Enzyme; 5′ cloning site BpiI (destroyed during cloning); 3′ cloning site BpiI (destroyed during cloning)
  Sequencing primers: 5′ CTTTGAGTGAGCTGATACCG; 3′ GGGTTCCGCGCACATTTC
Terms and licenses: Academic/Nonprofit Terms; Industry Terms: Not Available to Industry
How to cite: pJOG587 was a gift from Johannes Stuttmann (Addgene plasmid # 105431 ; http://n2t.net/addgene:105431 ; RRID:Addgene_105431)
