[The description below was written by a language model from this plasmid's Addgene catalogue record and pLannotate feature annotations shown in this document.]
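Description:
pJOG587 is a Modular Cloning (MoClo) level 0 part plasmid of about 4.25 kb, built in the pICH41264 backbone and intended as a synthetic biology building block for assembling plant expression constructs. It is maintained in E. coli from a high-copy ColE1/pUC-type origin and selected with spectinomycin through the aadA adenylyltransferase gene. The short integrase and gentamicin acetyltransferase fragments annotated just upstream of aadA, like the small lacI fragment next to the insert, appear to be non-functional remnants of the backbone's cloning history rather than working genes.

The payload is the E. coli beta-glucuronidase (GUS, uidA) coding sequence interrupted by two introns, which explains why the feature table shows the reporter as three separate GUS fragments on the same strand. Introns of this kind generally restrict functional GUS expression to eukaryotic cells that can splice them, avoiding background signal from bacteria such as Agrobacterium. The coding sequence lacks an ATG start codon, so the module is suited to use as a downstream fusion partner, placed behind another coding part that supplies translation initiation, rather than as a stand-alone open reading frame. Internal BsaI and BpiI recognition sites were removed to make the part compatible with Golden Gate assembly. The insert was cloned through BpiI sites that were destroyed in the process.

The plasmid carries no promoter or terminator for GUS, so these must come from other modules during assembly into transcription units. The record does not specify the fusion overhangs flanking the part. It belongs to an extended set of plant parts for the Modular Cloning system.
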