Features (pLannotate 1.2.2; 9 found; start..end, strand, type, name):
    365..414     +  CDS            lacI (fragment): lac repressor; lacI; The lac repressor binds to the lac operator to inhibit transcription in E. coli. This inhibition can be relieved by adding lactose or isopropyl-β-D-thiogalactopyranoside (IPTG).
    434..664     +  CDS            GUS (fragment): β-glucuronidase; uidA (or gusA) from E. coli
    746..1132    +  CDS            GUS (fragment): β-glucuronidase; uidA (or gusA) from E. coli
   1232..2431    +  CDS            GUS (fragment): β-glucuronidase; uidA (or gusA) from E. coli
   2557..2661    +  promoter       AmpR promoter: bla
   2652..2732    -  CDS            int (fragment): INT2_ECOLX - Protein inferred from homology: Swiss-Prot protein existence level 3. Putative integrase believed to be involved in the insertion of antibiotic resistance genes into plasmids and transposons. From Escherichia coli.
   2820..2876    +  CDS            GmR (fragment): gentamycin acetyltransferase; aacC1; confers resistance to gentamycin
   2883..3671    +  CDS            aadA: S3AD_ECOLX - Experimental evidence at protein level: Swiss-Prot protein existence level 1. Mediates bacterial resistance to the antibiotics streptomycin and spectinomycin. From Escherichia coli.
   3845..182     +  rep_origin     ori (across the origin): high-copy-number ColE1/pMB1/pBR322/pUC origin of replication
>Addgene plasmid #105431 | pJOG587 | addgene full sequence | sequence record 207465 | Addgene NGS Result
CGCTTCCCGAAGGGAGAAAGGCGGACAGGTATCCGGTAAGCGGCAGGGTCGGAACAGGAGAGCGCACGAG
GGAGCTTCCAGGGGGAAACGCCTGGTATCTTTATAGTCCTGTCGGGTTTCGCCACCTCTGACTTGAGCGT
CGATTTTTGTGATGCTCGTCAGGGGGGCGGAGCCTATGGAAAAACGCCAGCAACGCGGCCTTTTTACGGT
TCCTGGCCTTTTGCTGGCCTTTTGCTCACATGTTCTTTCCTGCGTTATCCCCTGATTCTGTGGATAACCG
TATTACCGCCTTTGAGTGAGCTGATACCGCTCGCCGCAGCCGAACGACCGAGCGCAGCGAGTCAGTGAGC
GAGGAAGCGGAAGAGCGCCCAATACGCAAACCGCCTCTCCCCGCGCGTTGGCCGATTCATTAATCACTCT
GTGGTCTCAAGGTTTACGTCCTGTAGAAACCCCAACCCGTGAAATCAAAAAACTCGACGGCCTGTGGGCA
TTCAGTCTGGATCGCGAAAACTGTGGAATTGATCAGCGTTGGTGGGAAAGCGCGTTACAAGAAAGCCGTG
CAATTGCTGTGCCAGGCAGTTTTAACGATCAGTTCGCCGATGCAGATATTCGTAATTATGCGGGCAACGT
CTGGTATCAGCGCGAAGTCTTTATACCTAAAGGTAAGTCTTACTCTCTCTTTTTTGGTCTGTATTTTTAA
TTTTTTGAAGTATACTATTTGTACTGACGCTAATAATCTTTTTTCAGGTTGGGCAGGCCAGCGTATCGTG
CTGCGTTTCGATGCGGTCACTCATTACGGCAAAGTGTGGGTCAATAATCAGGAAGTGATGGAGCATCAGG
GCGGCTATACGCCATTTGAAGCCGATGTCACGCCGTATGTTATTGCCGGGAAAAGTGTACGTATCACCGT
TTGTGTGAACAACGAACTGAACTGGCAGACTATCCCGCCGGGAATGGTGATTACCGACGAAAACGGCAAG
AAAAAGCAGTCTTACTTCCATGATTTCTTTAACTATGCCGGAATCCATCGCAGCGTAATGCTCTACACCA
CGCCGAACACCTGGGTGGACGATATCACCGTGGTGACGCATGTCGCGCAAGACTGTAACCACGCGTCTGT
TGACTGGCAGGTACTTCATGCTTCAACGTGTAACTTAAGAGATACTGTGTGAAATTTTATATTTCCATAC
ATTTGCTTGACCTTTGCTTTTTGTCAATTTTTTTCCCCTTACAGGTGGTGGCCAATGGTGATGTCAGCGT
TGAACTGCGTGATGCGGATCAACAGGTGGTTGCAACTGGACAAGGCACTAGCGGGACTTTGCAAGTGGTG
AATCCGCACCTCTGGCAACCGGGTGAAGGTTATCTCTATGAACTGTGCGTCACAGCCAAAAGCCAGACAG
AGTGTGATATCTACCCGCTTCGCGTCGGCATCCGGTCAGTGGCAGTGAAGGGCGAACAGTTCCTGATTAA
CCACAAACCGTTCTACTTTACTGGCTTTGGTCGTCATGAAGATGCGGACTTGCGTGGCAAAGGATTCGAT
AACGTGCTGATGGTGCACGACCACGCATTAATGGACTGGATTGGGGCCAACTCCTACCGTACCTCGCATT
ACCCTTACGCTGAAGAGATGCTCGACTGGGCAGATGAACATGGCATCGTGGTGATTGATGAAACTGCTGC
TGTCGGCTTTAACCTCTCTTTAGGCATTGGTTTCGAAGCGGGCAACAAGCCGAAAGAACTGTACAGCGAA
GAGGCAGTCAACGGGGAAACTCAGCAAGCGCACTTACAGGCGATTAAAGAGCTGATAGCGCGTGACAAAA
ACCACCCAAGCGTGGTGATGTGGAGTATTGCCAACGAACCGGATACCCGTCCGCAAGGTGCACGGGAATA
TTTCGCGCCACTGGCGGAAGCAACGCGTAAACTCGACCCGACGCGTCCGATCACCTGCGTCAATGTAATG
TTCTGCGACGCTCACACCGATACCATCAGCGATCTCTTTGATGTGCTGTGCCTGAACCGTTATTACGGAT
GGTATGTCCAAAGCGGCGATTTGGAAACGGCAGAGAAGGTACTGGAAAAAGAACTTCTGGCCTGGCAGGA
GAAACTGCATCAGCCGATTATCATCACCGAATACGGCGTGGATACGTTAGCCGGGCTGCACTCAATGTAC
ACCGACATGTGGAGTGAAGAGTATCAGTGTGCATGGCTGGATATGTATCACCGCGTCTTTGATCGCGTCA
GCGCCGTCGTCGGTGAACAGGTATGGAATTTCGCCGATTTTGCGACCTCGCAAGGCATATTGCGCGTTGG
CGGTAACAAGAAAGGGATCTTCACTCGCGACCGCAAACCGAAGTCGGCGGCTTTTCTGCTGCAAAAACGC
TGGACTGGCATGAACTTCGGTGAAAAACCGCAGCAGGGAGGCAAACAATGAGCTTTGAGACCACGAAGTG
GCTCTTCAGTGGACGAAAGGGCCTCGTGATACGCCTATTTTTATAGGTTAATGTCATGATAATAATGGTT
TCTTAGACGTCAGGTGGCACTTTTCGGGGAAATGTGCGCGGAACCCCTATTTGTTTATTTTTCTAAATAC
ATTCAAATATGTATCCGCTCATGAGACAATAACCCTGATAAATGCTTCAATAATATTGAAAAAGGAAGAG
TATGCGCTCACGCAACTGGTCCAGAACCTTGACCGAACGCAGCGGTGGTAACGGCGCAGTGGCGGTTTTC
ATGGCTTGTTATGACTGTTTTTTTTTGGGGTACAGTCTATGCCTCGGGCATCCAAGCAGCAAGCGCGTTA
CGCCGTGGGTCGATGTTTGATGTTATGGAGCAGCAACGATGTTACGCAGCAGGGCAGTCGCCCTAAAACA
AAGTTAAACATCATGAGGGAAGCGGTGATCGCCGAAGTATCGACTCAACTATCAGAGGTAGTTGGCGTCA
TCGAGCGCCATCTCGAACCGACGTTGCTGGCCGTACATTTGTACGGCTCCGCAGTGGATGGCGGCCTGAA
GCCACACAGCGATATTGATTTGCTGGTTACGGTGACCGTAAGGCTTGATGAAACAACGCGGCGAGCTTTG
ATCAACGACCTTTTGGAAACTTCGGCTTCCCCTGGAGAGAGCGAGATTCTCCGCGCTGTAGAAGTCACCA
TTGTTGTGCACGACGACATCATTCCGTGGCGTTATCCAGCTAAGCGCGAACTGCAATTTGGAGAATGGCA
GCGCAATGACATTCTTGCAGGTATCTTCGAGCCAGCCACGATCGACATTGATCTGGCTATCTTGCTGACA
AAAGCAAGAGAACATAGCGTTGCCTTGGTAGGTCCAGCGGCGGAGGAACTCTTTGATCCGGTTCCTGAAC
AGGATCTATTTGAGGCGCTAAATGAAACCTTAACGCTATGGAACTCGCCGCCCGACTGGGCTGGCGATGA
GCGAAATGTAGTGCTTACGTTGTCCCGCATTTGGTACAGCGCAGTAACCGGCAAAATCGCGCCGAAGGAT
GTCGCTGCCGACTGGGCAATGGAGCGCCTGCCGGCCCAGTATCAGCCCGTCATACTTGAAGCTAGACAGG
CTTATCTTGGACAAGAAGAAGATCGCTTGGCCTCGCGCGCAGATCAGTTGGAAGAATTTGTCCATTACGT
AAAAGGCGAGATCACCAAGGTAGTCGGCAAATAACTGTCAGACCAAGTTTACTCATATATACTTTAGATT
GATTTAAAACTTCATTTTTAATTTAAAAGGATCTAGGTGAAGATCCTTTTTGATAATCTCATGACCAAAA
TCCCTTAACGTGAGTTTTCGTTCCACTGAGCGTCAGACCCCGTAGAAAAGATCAAAGGATCTTCTTGAGA
TCCTTTTTTTCTGCGCGTAATCTGCTGCTTGCAAACAAAAAAACCACCGCTACCAGCGGTGGTTTGTTTG
CCGGATCAAGAGCTACCAACTCTTTTTCCGAAGGTAACTGGCTTCAGCAGAGCGCAGATACCAAATACTG
TTCTTCTAGTGTAGCCGTAGTTAGGCCACCACTTCAAGAACTCTGTAGCACCGCCTACATACCTCGCTCT
GCTAATCCTGTTACCAGTGGCTGCTGCCAGTGGCGATAAGTCGTGTCTTACCGGGTTGGACTCAAGACGA
TAGTTACCGGATAAGGCGCAGCGGTCGGGCTGAACGGGGGGTTCGTGCACACAGCCCAGCTTGGAGCGAA
CGACCTACACCGAACTGAGATACCTACAGCGTGAGCTATGAGAAAGCGCCA
